Addgene plasmid #162132: pBEL2139
Purpose: Expression and Complementation plasmid for MlaD TM swap with LptC TM
Depositing lab: Gira Bhabha & Damian Ekiert. Depositing organization: NYU Grossman School of Medicine. Publication: Structure of bacterial phospholipid transporter MlaFEDB with substrate bound. Coudray N, Isom GL, MacRae MR, Saiduddin MN, Bhabha G, Ekiert DC. Elife. 2020 Nov 25;9. pii: 62518. doi: 10.7554/eLife.62518. PubMed 33236984.
Backbone
  Vector backbone: pBAD-His
  Vector type: Bacterial Expression
Growth in bacteria
  Bacterial resistance: Ampicillin, 100 μg/mL
  Growth temperature: 37°C
  Growth strain: DH5alpha
  Copy number: High Copy
Gene/Insert
  Gene/Insert name: MlaFEDCB
  Species: E. coli
  Mutation: MlaF-(6xHis-MlaE)-MlaD(TMdeltaLptC TM)-MlaC-MlaB
  Cloning method: Gibson Cloning
Terms and licenses: Academic/Nonprofit Terms; Industry Terms: Not Available to Industry
Depositor comments: Please visit https://www.biorxiv.org/content/10.1101/2020.06.02.129247v2 for bioRxiv preprint.
How to cite: pBEL2139 was a gift from Gira Bhabha & Damian Ekiert (Addgene plasmid # 162132 ; http://n2t.net/addgene:162132 ; RRID:Addgene_162132)
