[The description below was written by a language model from this plasmid's Addgene catalogue record and pLannotate feature annotations shown in this document.]
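Description:
pBEL2139 is a bacterial expression plasmid built on the pBAD-His backbone that carries the E. coli mlaFEDCB operon with an engineered MlaD variant. It is maintained in E. coli through a high-copy ColE1/pMB1-type origin and selected with ampicillin via the β-lactamase gene. The backbone also retains an M13 phage origin and non-functional remnants of pBR322 (fragments of bom, rop, the tetracycline resistance gene and its promoter). Transcription of the insert is driven by the araBAD promoter, with the divergently oriented araC regulator encoded on the same plasmid, so that expression is inducible with L-arabinose. The rrnB T1 and T2 terminators, preceded by a piece of 5S rRNA sequence, lie downstream of the operon.

The payload comprises mlaF, mlaE, mlaD, mlaC and mlaB in their operon order as a single arabinose-controlled transcription unit. These genes encode the inner-membrane ABC transporter complex MlaFEDB and the periplasmic lipid-binding protein MlaC, which act in a phospholipid trafficking pathway that maintains outer-membrane lipid asymmetry. According to the record, MlaE carries a 6xHis tag, which would allow affinity purification of the complex, and the transmembrane helix of MlaD has been replaced with the transmembrane segment of LptC. Consistent with this swap, the annotation detects mlaD only as a fragment; neither the His tag nor the LptC-derived segment is annotated separately. The stated purpose is expression and complementation, so the plasmid serves both to produce the mutant complex and to test whether the native MlaD membrane anchor is specifically required for Mla function in cells.
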