Features (pLannotate 1.2.2; 18 found; start..end, strand, type, name):
     10..294     +  promoter       araBAD promoter: araBAD; promoter of the L-arabinose operon of E. coli; the araC regulatory gene is transcribed in the opposite direction (Guzman et al., 1995)
    328..1134    +  CDS            mlaF: MLAF_ECOLI - Also known as yrbF. Experimental evidence at protein level: Swiss-Prot protein existence level 1. Part of the ABC transporter complex MlaFEDB, which is involved in a phospholipid transport pathway that maintains lipid asymmetry in the outer membrane by retrograde trafficking of phospholipids from the outer membrane to the inner membrane. Responsible for energy coupling to the transport system. From Escherichia coli (strain K12).
   1199..1978    +  CDS            mlaE (sequence withheld): MLAE_ECOLI - Also known as yrbE. Experimental evidence at protein level: Swiss-Prot protein existence level 1. Part of the ABC transporter complex MlaFEDB, which is involved in a phospholipid transport pathway that maintains lipid asymmetry in the outer membrane by retrograde trafficking of phospholipids from the outer membrane to the inner membrane. Probably responsible for the translocation of the substrate across the membrane. From Escherichia coli (strain K12).
   2004..2522    +  CDS            mlaD (fragment): MLAD_ECOLI - Also known as yrbD. Experimental evidence at protein level: Swiss-Prot protein existence level 1. Part of the ABC transporter complex MlaFEDB, which is involved in a phospholipid transport pathway that maintains lipid asymmetry in the outer membrane by retrograde trafficking of phospholipids from the outer membrane to the inner membrane (PubMed:19383799, PubMed:27529189). MlaD functions in substrate binding with strong affinity for phospholipids and modulates ATP hydrolytic activity of the complex (PubMed:27529189). From Escherichia coli (strain K12).
   2544..3176    +  CDS            mlaC (sequence withheld): MLAC_ECOLI - Also known as yrbC. Experimental evidence at protein level: Swiss-Prot protein existence level 1. Involved in a phospholipid transport pathway that maintains lipid asymmetry in the outer membrane by retrograde trafficking of phospholipids from the outer membrane to the inner membrane. May transfer phospholipid across the periplasmic space and deliver it to the MlaFEDB complex at the inner membrane. From Escherichia coli (strain K12).
   3179..3469    +  CDS            mlaB: MLAB_ECOLI - Also known as yrbB. Experimental evidence at protein level: Swiss-Prot protein existence level 1. Part of the ABC transporter complex MlaFEDB, which is involved in a phospholipid transport pathway that maintains lipid asymmetry in the outer membrane by retrograde trafficking of phospholipids from the outer membrane to the inner membrane (PubMed:19383799, PubMed:27529189). MlaB plays critical roles in both the assembly and activity of the complex. May act by modulating MlaF structure and stability (PubMed:27529189). From Escherichia coli (strain K12).
   3635..3750    +  ncRNA          5S rRNA: Accession: RF00001 - 5S ribosomal RNA
   3754..3840    +  terminator     rrnB T1 terminator: Escherichia coli rrnB; transcription terminator T1 from the E. coli rrnB gene
   3932..3959    +  terminator     rrnB T2 terminator: transcription terminator T2 from the E. coli rrnB gene
   3978..4069    +  promoter       AmpR promoter: bla
   4070..4930    +  CDS            AmpR: β-lactamase; bla; confers resistance to ampicillin, carbenicillin, and related antibiotics
   4972..5352    +  rep_origin     M13 ori (sequence partly withheld): M13 bacteriophage origin of replication; arrow indicates direction of (+) strand synthesis
   5538..6125    +  rep_origin     ori: high-copy-number ColE1/pMB1/pBR322/pUC origin of replication
   6311..6362    -  misc_feature   bom (fragment): basis of mobility region from pBR322
   6478..6517    -  CDS            rop (fragment): Rop protein, which maintains plasmids at low copy number; rop
   6518..6703    -  CDS            TcR (fragment): tetracycline efflux protein; tet; confers resistance to tetracycline
   6713..6731    +  promoter       tet promoter (fragment): E. coli promoter for tetracycline efflux protein gene
   6821..7699    -  CDS            araC: L-arabinose regulatory protein; araC
>Addgene plasmid #162132 | pBEL2139 | addgene full sequence | sequence record 320141 | Addgene NGS Result
CATTCAGAGAAGAAACCAATTGTCCATATTGCATCAGACATTGCCGTCACTGCGTCTTTTACTGGCTCTT
CTCGCTAACCAAACCGGTAACCCCGCTTATTAAAAGCATTCTGTAACAAAGCGGGACCAAAGCCATGACA
AAAACGCGTAACAAAAGTGTCTATAATCACGGCAGAAAAGTCCACATTGATTATTTGCACGGCGTCACAC
TTTGCTATGCCATAGCATTTTTATCCATAAGATTAGCGGATCCTACCTGACGCTTTTTATCGCAACTCTC
TACTGTTTCTCCATACCCGTTTTTTTGGGCTAGCCGAAGGGTGAATTATGGAGCAGTCTGTGGCGAATTT
AGTCGATATGCGCGATGTCAGTTTTACGCGTGGCAATCGCTGCATCTTCGATAATATTTCCCTGACCGTG
CCGCGAGGGAAGATCACGGCGATCATGGGGCCATCGGGCATCGGTAAAACGACGCTACTCCGTCTGATTG
GCGGGCAAATCGCACCAGATCATGGTGAGATCCTTTTCGATGGTGAGAATATTCCGGCGATGTCTCGTTC
GCGCCTGTATACAGTGCGCAAACGGATGAGCATGTTATTTCAGTCCGGGGCGTTGTTCACTGATATGAAC
GTATTTGACAACGTCGCCTATCCACTGCGCGAACATACCCAACTTCCCGCGCCATTGTTGCATAGTACGG
TGATGATGAAGCTGGAGGCCGTGGGGCTGCGTGGAGCGGCTAAACTAATGCCTTCTGAACTTTCCGGTGG
GATGGCGCGGCGTGCAGCGCTGGCGCGTGCGATTGCGCTGGAGCCGGATCTCATCATGTTTGATGAACCT
TTTGTTGGGCAAGATCCCATCACCATGGGCGTACTGGTGAAGCTGATTTCTGAGCTGAACAGCGCGCTGG
GCGTGACTTGTGTGGTGGTTTCTCACGATGTGCCGGAAGTGTTAAGTATTGCGGATCACGCCTGGATCCT
GGCGGACAAAAAAATTGTCGCTCATGGCAGTGCCCAGGCGTTGCAGGCGAATCCTGATCCGCGCGTACGT
CAGTTTCTGGACGGGATAGCTGACGGGCCTGTTCCGTTCCGCTATCCTGCCGGCGATTATCACGCTGATC
TTTTACCAGGGAGTTAAGCCACTCATGCATCACCACCATCACCATCAGCATCAACACGAAAATCTGTATT
TTCAGGGG
[780 nt withheld, positions 1199-1978]
TGAGTTCATGAGTAAAGCCAGACGTTGGGTTATCATTGTGCTATCACTGGCGGTTCTGGTGATGATCGGC
ATTAATATGGCGAACGTGACGTCCATACGTACTGAACCGACCTACACGCTTTATGCGACGTTCGATAACA
TTGGCGGCCTGAAAGCGCGCTCTCCGGTCAGTATTGGTGGCGTTGTTGTGGGTCGGGTGGCGGATATTAC
GCTGGACCCGAAAACCTATCTGCCGCGCGTAACGCTGGAAATTGAACAACGTTATAACCACATTCCAGAT
ACCAGTTCGCTGAGCATTCGTACTTCCGGCCTGCTGGGGGAACAATATCTGGCATTAAACGTCGGTTTTG
AAGACCCGGAACTGGGGACTGCTATCCTGAAGGATGGCGATACAATTCAGGACACTAAGTCTGCGATGGT
GCTGGAAGATCTCATTGGTCAGTTCCTTTACGGTAGTAAAGGCGATGACAATAAGAATAGTGGCGATGCG
CCAGCTGCTGCGCCAGGTAATAATGAAACCACTGAACCTGTGGGTACAACGAAATAATTTCAGGAGAACC
GACGC
[633 nt withheld, positions 2544-3176]
TAATGAGCGAGTCACTGAGCTGGATGCAGACGGGTGACACGCTGGCGTTATCCGGAGAGCTGGATCAGGA
CGTTTTGCTACCGCTTTGGGAAATGCGTGAGGAAGCGGTGAAGGGGATTACCTGCATCGATCTTAGCCGT
GTCTCCCGCGTGGATACGGGGGGACTGGCACTGCTGCTCCATCTTATCGATCTGGCGAAAAAGCAGGGCA
ACAATGTGACGCTTCAGGGGGTAAACGACAAAGTGTATACCCTGGCGAAATTGTATAATTTGCCTGCTGA
TGTTCTGCCTCGTTAAGGTACCAAATTCCAGAAAAGAGACGCTGAAAAGCGTCTTTTTTCGTTTTGGTCC
TGGTCTGAGGAATGGTTGTAAGCTTGGCTGTTTTGGCGGATGAGAGAAGATTTTCAGCCTGATACAGATT
AAATCAGAACGCAGAAGCGGTCTGATAAAACAGAATTTGCCTGGCGGCAGTAGCGCGGTGGTCCCACCTG
ACCCCATGCCGAACTCAGAAGTGAAACGCCGTAGCGCCGATGGTAGTGTGGGGTCTCCCCATGCGAGAGT
AGGGAACTGCCAGGCATCAAATAAAACGAAAGGCTCAGTCGAAAGACTGGGCCTTTCGTTTTATCTGTTG
TTTGTCGGTGAACGCTCTCCTGAGTAGGACAAATCCGCCGGGAGCGGATTTGAACGTTGCGAAGCAACGG
CCCGGAGGGTGGCGGGCAGGACGCCCGCCATAAACTGCCAGGCATCAAATTAAGCAGAAGGCCATCCTGA
CGGATGGCCTTTTTGCGTTTCTACAAACTCTTTTGTTTATTTTTCTAAATACATTCAAATATGTATCCGC
TCATGAGACAATAACCCTGATAAATGCTTCAATAATATTGAAAAAGGAAGAGTATGAGTATTCAACATTT
CCGTGTCGCCCTTATTCCCTTTTTTGCGGCATTTTGCCTTCCTGTTTTTGCTCACCCAGAAACGCTGGTG
AAAGTAAAAGATGCTGAAGATCAGTTGGGTGCACGAGTGGGTTACATCGAACTGGATCTCAACAGCGGTA
AGATCCTTGAGAGTTTTCGCCCCGAAGAACGTTTTCCAATGATGAGCACTTTTAAAGTTCTGCTATGTGG
CGCGGTATTATCCCGTGTTGACGCCGGGCAAGAGCAACTCGGTCGCCGCATACACTATTCTCAGAATGAC
TTGGTTGAGTACTCACCAGTCACAGAAAAGCATCTTACGGATGGCATGACAGTAAGAGAATTATGCAGTG
CTGCCATAACCATGAGTGATAACACTGCGGCCAACTTACTTCTGACAACGATCGGAGGACCGAAGGAGCT
AACCGCTTTTTTGCACAACATGGGGGATCATGTAACTCGCCTTGATCGTTGGGAACCGGAGCTGAATGAA
GCCATACCAAACGACGAGCGTGACACCACGATGCCTGCAGCAATGGCAACAACGTTGCGCAAACTATTAA
CTGGCGAACTACTTACTCTAGCTTCCCGGCAACAATTAATAGACTGGATGGAGGCGGATAAAGTTGCAGG
ACCACTTCTGCGCTCGGCCCTTCCGGCTGGCTGGTTTATTGCTGATAAATCTGGAGCCGGTGAGCGTGGG
TCTCGCGGTATCATTGCAGCACTGGGGCCAGATGGTAAGCCCTCCCGTATCGTAGTTATCTACACGACGG
GGAGTCAGGCAACTATGGATGAACGAAATAGACAGATCGCTGAGATAGGTGCCTCACTGATTAAGCATTG
GTAACTGTCAGACCAAGTTTACTCATATATACTTTAGATTGATT
[125 nt withheld, positions 4971-5095]
C
[141 nt withheld, positions 5097-5237]
CCTTTGACGTTGGAGTCCACGTTCTTT
[37 nt withheld, positions 5265-5301]
ACCCTATCTCGGGCTATTCTTTTGATTTATAAGGGATTTTGCCGATTTCGGCCTATTGGTTAAAAAATGA
GCTGATTTAACAAAAATTTAACGCGAATTTTAACAAAATATTAACGTTTACAATTTAAAAGGATCTAGGT
GAAGATCCTTTTTGATAATCTCATGACCAAAATCCCTTAACGTGAGTTTTCGTTCCACTGAGCGTCAGAC
CCCGTAGAAAAGATCAAAGGATCTTCTTGAGATCCTTTTTTTCTGCGCGTAATCTGCTGCTTGCAAACAA
AAAAACCACCGCTACCAGCGGTGGTTTGTTTGCCGGATCAAGAGCTACCAACTCTTTTTCCGAAGGTAAC
TGGCTCAGCAGAGCGCAGATACCAAATACTGTCCTTCTAGTGTAGCCGTAGTTAGGCCACCACTTCAAGA
ACTCTGTAGCACCGCCTACATACCTCGCTCTGCTAATCCTGTTACCAGTGGCTGCTGCCAGTGGCGATAA
GTCGTGTCTTACCGGGTTGGACTCAAGACGATAGTTACCGGATAAGGCGCAGCGGTCGGGCTGAACGGGG
GGTTCGTGCACACAGCCCAGCTTGGAGCGAACGACCTACACCGAACTGAGATACCTACAGCGTGAGCTAT
GAGAAAGCGCCACGCTTCCCGAAGGGAGAAAGGCGGACAGGTATCCGGTAAGCGGCAGGGTCGGAACAGG
AGAGCGCACGAGGGAGCTTCCAGGGGGAAACGCCTGGTATCTTTATAGTCCTGTCGGGTTTCGCCACCTC
TGACTTGAGCGTCGATTTTTGTGATGCTCGTCAGGGGGGCGGAGCCTATGGAAAAACGCCAGCAACGCGG
CCTTTTTACGGTTCCTGGCCTTTTGCTGGCCTTTTGCTCACATGTTCTTTCCTGCGTTATCCCCTGATTC
TGTGGATAACCGTATTACCGCCTTTGAGTGAGCTGATACCGCTCGCCGCAGCCGAACGACCGAGCGCAGC
GAGTCAGTGAGCGAGGAAGCGGAAGAGCGCCTGATGCGGTATTTTCTCCTTACGCATCTGTGCGGTATTT
CACACCGCATAGGGTCATGGCTGCGCCCCGACACCCGCCAACACCCGCTGACGCGCCCTGACGGGCTTGT
CTGCTCCCGGCATCCGCTTACAGACAAGCTGTGACCGTCTCCGGGAGCTGCATGTGTCAGAGGTTTTCAC
CGTCATCACCGAAACGCGCGAGGCAGAAGGAGATGGCGCCCAACAGTCCCCCGGCCACGGGGCCTGCCAC
CATACCCACGCCGAAACAAGCGCTCATGAGCCCGAAGTGGCGAGCCCGATCTTCCCCATCGGTGATGTCG
GCGATATAGGCGCCAGCAACCGCACCTGTGGCGCCGGTGATGCCGGCCACGATGCGTCCGGCGTAGAGGA
TCTGCTCATGTTTGACAGCTTATCATCGATGCATAATGTGCCTGTCAAATGGACGAAGCAGGGATTCTGC
AAACCCTATGCTACTCCGTCAAGCCGTCAATTGTCTGATTCGTTACCAATTATGACAACTTGACGGCTAC
ATCATTCACTTTTTCTTCACAACCGGCACGGAACTCGCTCGGGCTGGCCCCGGTGCATTTTTTAAATACC
CGCGAGAAATAGAGTTGATCGTCAAAACCAACATTGCGACCGACGGTGGCGATAGGCATCCGGGTGGTGC
TCAAAAGCAGCTTCGCCTGGCTGATACGTTGGTCCTCGCGCCAGCTTAAGACGCTAATCCCTAACTGCTG
GCGGAAAAGATGTGACAGACGCGACGGCGACAAGCAAACATGCTGTGCGACGCTGGCGATATCAAAATTG
CTGTCTGCCAGGTGATCGCTGATGTACTGACAAGCCTCGCGTACCCGATTATCCATCGGTGGATGGAGCG
ACTCGTTAATCGCTTCCATGCGCCGCAGTAACAATTGCTCAAGCAGATTTATCGCCAGCAGCTCCGAATA
GCGCCCTTCCCCTTGCCCGGCGTTAATGATTTGCCCAAACAGGTCGCTGAAATGCGGCTGGTGCGCTTCA
TCCGGGCGAAAGAACCCCGTATTGGCAAATATTGACGGCCAGTTAAGCCATTCATGCCAGTAGGCGCGCG
GACGAAAGTAAACCCACTGGTGATACCATTCGCGAGCCTCCGGATGACGACCGTAGTGATGAATCTCTCC
TGGCGGGAACAGCAAAATATCACCCGGTCGGCAAACAAATTCTCGTCCCTGATTTTTCACCACCCCCTGA
CCGCGAATGGTGAGATTGAGAATATAACCTTTCATTCCCAGCGGTCGGTCGATAAAAAAATCGAGATAAC
CGTTGGCCTCAATCGGCGTTAAACCCGCCACCAGATGGGCATTAAACGAGTATCCCGGCAGCAGGGGATC
ATTTTGCGCTTCAGCCATACTTTTCATACTCCCGC
